>Addgene plasmid #168479 | AAV-hRedOpsin-CD47 | addgene full sequence | sequence record 332009 | Addgene NGS Result
AATTAAGGCCTTAATTAGGCTGCGCGCTCGCTCGCTCACTGAGGCCGCCCGGGCAAAGCCCGGGCGTCGG
GCGACCTTTGGTCGCCCGGCCTCAGTGAGCGAGCGAGCGCGCAGAGAGGGAGTGGCCAACTCCATCACTA
GGGGTTCCTTGTAGTTAATGATTAACCCGCCATGCTACTTATCTACGTAGCCATGCTCTAGGAAGATCGG
AATTCGCCCTTAAGCTAGCCTACAGCAGCCAGGGTGAGATTATGAGGCTGAGCTGAGAATATCAAGACTG
TACCGAGTAGGGGGCCTTGGCAAGTGTGGAGAGCCCGGCAGCTGGGGCAGAGGGCGGAGTACGGTGTGCG
TTTACGGACCTCTTCAAACGAGGTAGGAAGGTCAGAAGTCAAAAAGGGAACAAATGATGTTTAACCACAC
AAAAATGAAAATCCAATGGTTGGATATCCATTCCAAATACACAAAGGCAACGGATAAGTGATCCGGGCCA
GGCACAGAAGGCCATGCACCCGTAGGATTGCACTCAGAGCTCCCAAATGCATAGGAATAGAAGGGTGGGT
GCAGGAGGCTGAGGGGTGGGGAAAGGGCATGGGTGTTTCATGAGGACAGAGCTTCCGTTTCATGCAATGA
AAAGAGTTTGGAGACGGATGGTGGTGACTGGACTATACACTTACACACGGTAGCGATGGTACACTTTGTA
TTATGTATATTTTACCACGATCTTTTTAAAGTGTCAAAGGCAAATGGCCAAATGGTTCCTTGTCCTATAG
CTGTAGCAGCCATCGGCTGTTAGTGACAAAGCCCCTGAGTCAAGATGACAGCAGCCCCCATAACTCCTAA
TCGGCTCTCCCGCGTGGAGTCATTTAGGAGTAGTCGCATTAGAGACAAGTCCAACATCTAATCTTCCACC
CTGGCCAGGGCCCCAGCTGGCAGCGAGGGTGGGAGACTCCGGGCAGAGCAGAGGGCGCTGACATTGGGGC
CCGGCCTGGCTTGGGTCCCTCTGGCCTTTCCCCAGGGGCCCTCTTTCCTTGGGGCTTTCTTGGGCCGCCA
CTGCTCCCGCTCCTCTCCCCCCATCCCACCCCCTCACCCCCTCGTTCTTCATATCCTTCTCTAGTGCTCC
CTCCACTTTCATCCACCCTTCTGCAAGAGTGTGGGACCACAAATGAGTTTTCACCTGGCCTGGGGACACA
CGTGCCCCCACAGGTGCTGAGTGACTTTCTAGGACAGTAATCTGCTTTAGGCTAAAATGGGACTTGATCT
TCTGTTAGCCCTAATCATCAATTAGCAGAGCCGGTGAAGGTGCAGAACCTACCGCCTTTCCAGGCCTCCT
CCCACCTCTGCCACCTCCACTCTCCTTCCTGGGATGTGGGGGCTGGCACACGTGTGGCCCAGGGCATTGG
TGGGATTGCACTGAGCTGGGTCATTAGCGTAATCCTGGACAAGGGCAGACAGGGCGAGCGGAGGGCCAGC
TCCGGGGCTCAGGCAAGGCTGGGGGCTTCCCCCAGACACCCCACTCCTCCTCTGCTGGACCCCCACTTCA
TAGGGCACTTCGTGTTCTCAAAGGGCTTCCAAATAGCATGGTGGCCTTGGATGCCCAGGGAAGCCTCAGA
GTTGCTTATCTCCCTCTAGACAGAAGGGGAATCTCGGTCAAGAGGGAGAGGTCGCCCTGTTCAAGGCCAC
CCAGCCAGCTCATGGCGGTAATGGGACAAGGCTGGCCAGCCATCCCACCCTCAGAAGGGACCCGGTGGGG
CAGGTGATCTCAGAGGAGGCTCACTTCTGGGTCTCACATTCTTGGATCCGGTTCCAGGCCTCGGCCCTAA
ATAGTCTCCCTGGGCTTTCAAGAGAACCACATGAGAAAGGAGGATTCGGGCTCTGAGCAGTTTCACCACC
CACCCCCCAGTCTGCAAATCCTGACCCGTGGGTCCACCTGCCCCAAAGGCGGACGCAGGACAGTAGAAGG
GAACAGAGAACACATAAACACAGAGAGGGCCACAGCGGCTCCCACAGTCACCGCCACCTTCCTGGCGGGG
ATGGGTGGGGCGTCTGAGTTTGGTTCCCAGCAAATCCCTCTGAGCCGCCCTTGCGGGCTCGCCTCAGGAG
CAGGGGAGCAAGAGGTGGGAGGAGGAGGTCTAAGTCCCAGGCCCAATTAAGAGATCAGGTAGTGTAGGGT
TTGGGAGCTTTTAAGGTGAAGAGGCCCGGGCTGATCCCACAGGCCAGTATAAAGCGCCGTGACCCTCAGG
TGATGCGCCAGGGCCGGCTGCCGTCGGGGACAGGGCTTTCCATAGCGGCCGCGCCGCCACCATGTGGCCC
TTGGCGGCGGCGCTGTTGCTGGGCTCCTGCTGCTGCGGTTCAGCTCAACTACTGTTTAGTAACGTCAACT
CCATAGAGTTCACTTCATGCAATGAAACTGTGGTCATCCCTTGCATCGTCCGTAATGTGGAGGCGCAAAG
CACCGAAGAAATGTTTGTGAAGTGGAAGTTGAACAAATCGTATATTTTCATCTATGATGGAAATAAAAAT
AGCACTACTACAGATCAAAACTTTACCAGTGCAAAAATCTCAGTCTCAGACTTAATCAATGGCATTGCCT
CTTTGAAAATGGATAAGCGCGATGCCATGGTGGGAAACTACACTTGCGAAGTGACAGAGTTATCCAGAGA
AGGCAAAACAGTTATAGAGCTGAAAAACCGCACGGCCTTCAACACTGACCAAGGATCAGCCTGTTCTTAC
GAGGAGGAGAAAGGAGGTTGCAAATTAGTTTCGTGGTTTTCTCCAAATGAAAAGATCCTCATTGTTATTT
TCCCAATTTTGGCTATACTCCTGTTCTGGGGAAAGTTTGGTATTTTAACACTCAAATATAAATCCAGCCA
TACGAATAAGAGAATCATTCTGCTGCTCGTTGCCGGGCTGGTGCTCACAGTCATCGTGGTTGTTGGAGCC
ATCCTTCTCATCCCAGGAGAAAAGCCCGTGAAGAATGCTTCTGGACTTGGCCTCATTGTAATCTCTACGG
GGATATTAATACTACTTCAGTACAATGTGTTTATGACAGCTTTTGGAATGACCTCTTTCACCATTGCCAT
ATTGATCACTCAAGTGCTGGGCTACGTCCTTGCTTTGGTCGGGCTGTGTCTCTGCATCATGGCATGTGAG
CCAGTGCACGGCCCCCTTTTGATTTCAGGTTTGGGGATCATAGCTCTAGCAGAACTACTTGGATTAGTTT
ATATGAAGTTTGTCGCTTCCAACCAGAGGACTATCCAACCTCCTAGGAATAGGTGAACCGGTAATCAACC
TCTGGATTACAAAATTTGTGAAAGATTGACTGGTATTCTTAACTATGTTGCTCCTTTTACGCTATGTGGA
TACGCTGCTTTAATGCCTTTGTATCATGCTATTGCTTCCCGTATGGCTTTCATTTTCTCCTCCTTGTATA
AATCCTGGTTGCTGTCTCTTTATGAGGAGTTGTGGCCCGTTGTCAGGCAACGTGGCGTGGTGTGCACTGT
GTTTGCTGACGCAACCCCCACTGGTTGGGGCATTGCCACCACCTGTCAGCTCCTTTCCGGGACTTTCGCT
TTCCCCCTCCCTATTGCCACGGCGGAACTCATCGCCGCCTGCCTTGCCCGCTGCTGGACAGGGGCTCGGC
TGTTGGGCACTGACAATTCCGTGGTGTTGTCGGGGAAGCTGACGTCCTTTCCATGGCTGCTCGCCTGTGT
TGCCACCTGGATTCTGCGCGGGACGTCCTTCTGCTACGTCCCTTCGGCCCTCAATCCAGCGGACCTTCCT
TCCCGCGGCCTGCTGCCGGCTCTGCGGCCTCTTCCGCGTCTTCGAGATCTGCCTCGACTGTGCCTTCTAG
TTGCCAGCCATCTGTTGTTTGCCCCTCCCCCGTGCCTTCCTTGACCCTGGAAGGTGCCACTCCCACTGTC
CTTTCCTAATAAAATGAGGAAATTGCATCGCATTGTCTGAGTAGGTGTCATTCTATTCTGGGGGGTGGGG
TGGGGCAGGACAGCAAGGGGGAGGATTGGGAAGACAATAGCAGGCATGCTGGGGACTCGAGTTAAGGGCG
AATTCCCGATAAGGATCTTCCTAGAGCATGGCTACGTAGATAAGTAGCATGGCGGGTTAATCATTAACTA
CAAGGAACCCCTAGTGATGGAGTTGGCCACTCCCTCTCTGCGCGCTCGCTCGCTCACTGAGGCCGGGCGA
CCAAAGGTCGCCCGACGCCCGGGCTTTGCCCGGGCGGCCTCAGTGAGCGAGCGAGCGCGCAGCCTTAATT
AACCTAATTCACTGGCCGTCGTTTTACAACGTCGTGACTGGGAAAACCCTGGCGTTACCCAACTTAATCG
CCTTGCAGCACATCCCCCTTTCGCCAGCTGGCGTAATAGCGAAGAGGCCCGCACCGATCGCCCTTCCCAA
CAGTTGCGCAGCCTGAATGGCGAATGGG
[124 nt withheld, positions 4439-4562]
C
[91 nt withheld, positions 4564-4654]
A
[49 nt withheld, positions 4656-4704]
CCTTTGACGTTGGAGTCCACGTTCTTT
[37 nt withheld, positions 4732-4768]
ACCCTATCTCGGTCTATTCTTTTGATTTATAAGGGATTTTGCCGATTTCGGCCTATTGGTTAAAAAATGA
GCTGATTTAACAAAAATTTAACGCGAATTTTAACAAAATATTAACGCTTACAATTTAGGTGGCACTTTTC
GGGGAAATGTGCGCGGAACCCCTATTTGTTTATTTTTCTAAATACATTCAAATATGTATCCGCTCATGAG
ACAATAACCCTGATAAATGCTTCAATAATATTGAAAAAGGAAGAGTATGAGTATTCAACATTTCCGTGTC
GCCCTTATTCCCTTTTTTGCGGCATTTTGCCTTCCTGTTTTTGCTCACCCAGAAACGCTGGTGAAAGTAA
AAGATGCTGAAGATCAGTTGGGTGCACGAGTGGGTTACATCGAACTGGATCTCAACAGCGGTAAGATCCT
TGAGAGTTTTCGCCCCGAAGAACGTTTTCCAATGATGAGCACTTTTAAAGTTCTGCTATGTGGCGCGGTA
TTATCCCGTATTGACGCCGGGCAAGAGCAACTCGGTCGCCGCATACACTATTCTCAGAATGACTTGGTTG
AGTACTCACCAGTCACAGAAAAGCATCTTACGGATGGCATGACAGTAAGAGAATTATGCAGTGCTGCCAT
AACCATGAGTGATAACACTGCGGCCAACTTACTTCTGACAACGATCGGAGGACCGAAGGAGCTAACCGCT
TTTTTGCACAACATGGGGGATCATGTAACTCGCCTTGATCGTTGGGAACCGGAGCTGAATGAAGCCATAC
CAAACGACGAGCGTGACACCACGATGCCTGTAGCAATGGCAACAACGTTGCGCAAACTATTAACTGGCGA
ACTACTTACTCTAGCTTCCCGGCAACAATTAATAGACTGGATGGAGGCGGATAAAGTTGCAGGACCACTT
CTGCGCTCGGCCCTTCCGGCTGGCTGGTTTATTGCTGATAAATCTGGAGCCGGTGAGCGTGGGTCTCGCG
GTATCATTGCAGCACTGGGGCCAGATGGTAAGCCCTCCCGTATCGTAGTTATCTACACGACGGGGAGTCA
GGCAACTATGGATGAACGAAATAGACAGATCGCTGAGATAGGTGCCTCACTGATTAAGCATTGGTAACTG
TCAGACCAAGTTTACTCATATATACTTTAGATTGATTTAAAACTTCATTTTTAATTTAAAAGGATCTAGG
TGAAGATCCTTTTTGATAATCTCATGACCAAAATCCCTTAACGTGAGTTTTCGTTCCACTGAGCGTCAGA
CCCCGTAGAAAAGATCAAAGGATCTTCTTGAGATCCTTTTTTTCTGCGCGTAATCTGCTGCTTGCAAACA
AAAAAACCACCGCTACCAGCGGTGGTTTGTTTGCCGGATCAAGAGCTACCAACTCTTTTTCCGAAGGTAA
CTGGCTTCAGCAGAGCGCAGATACCAAATACTGTTCTTCTAGTGTAGCCGTAGTTAGGCCACCACTTCAA
GAACTCTGTAGCACCGCCTACATACCTCGCTCTGCTAATCCTGTTACCAGTGGCTGCTGCCAGTGGCGAT
AAGTCGTGTCTTACCGGGTTGGACTCAAGACGATAGTTACCGGATAAGGCGCAGCGGTCGGGCTGAACGG
GGGGTTCGTGCACACAGCCCAGCTTGGAGCGAACGACCTACACCGAACTGAGATACCTACAGCGTGAGCT
ATGAGAAAGCGCCACGCTTCCCGAAGGGAGAAAGGCGGACAGGTATCCGGTAAGCGGCAGGGTCGGAACA
GGAGAGCGCACGAGGGAGCTTCCAGGGGGAAACGCCTGGTATCTTTATAGTCCTGTCGGGTTTCGCCACC
TCTGACTTGAGCGTCGATTTTTGTGATGCTCGTCAGGGGGGCGGAGCCTATGGAAAAACGCCAGCAACGC
GGCCTTTTTACGGTTCCTGGCCTTTTGCTGGCCTTTTGCTCACATGTTCTTTCCTGCGTTATCCCCTGAT
TCTGTGGATAACCGTATTACCGCCTTTGAGTGAGCTGATACCGCTCGCCGCAGCCGAACGACCGAGCGCA
GCGAGTCAGTGAGCGAGGAAGCGGAAGAGCGCCCAATACGCAAACCGCCTCTCCCCGCGCGTTGGCCGAT
TCATTAATGCAGCTGGCACGACAGGTTTCCCGACTGGAAAGCGGGCAGTGAGCGCAACGCAATTAATGTG
AGTTAGCTCACTCATTAGGCACCCCAGGCTTTACACTTTATGCTTCCGGCTCGTATGTTGTGTGGAATTG
TGAGCGGATAACAATTTCACACAGGAAACAGCTATGACCATGATTACGCCAGATTT
Features (pLannotate 1.2.2; 14 found; start..end, strand, type, name):
     19..149     -  repeat_region  AAV2 ITR (fragment): inverted terminal repeat of adeno-associated virus serotype 2 inverted
   2302..3273    +  CDS            Cd47: CD47_MOUSE - Experimental evidence at protein level: Swiss-Prot protein existence level 1. Has a role in both cell adhesion by acting as an adhesion receptor for THBS1 on platelets, and in the modulation of integrins. Plays an important role in memory formation and synaptic plasticity in the hippocampus. Receptor for SIRPA, binding to which prevents maturation of immature dendritic cells and inhibits cytokine production by mature dendritic cells. Interaction with SIRPG mediates cell-cell adhesion, enhances superantigen-dependent T-cell-mediated proliferation and costimulates T-cell activation.
   3283..3824    +  misc_feature   WPRE (fragment): woodchuck hepatitis virus posttranscriptional regulatory element
   3838..4045    +  polyA_signal   bGH poly(A) signal: bovine growth hormone polyadenylation signal
   4133..4263    +  repeat_region  AAV2 ITR (fragment): inverted terminal repeat of adeno-associated virus serotype 2 inverted
   4277..4434    +  CDS            lacZα (fragment): LacZα fragment of β-galactosidase; lacZ fragment
   4439..4867    +  rep_origin     f1 ori (sequence partly withheld): f1 bacteriophage origin of replication; arrow indicates direction of (+) strand synthesis
   4920..5024    +  promoter       AmpR promoter: bla
   5025..5885    +  CDS            AmpR: β-lactamase; bla; confers resistance to ampicillin, carbenicillin, and related antibiotics
   6056..6644    +  rep_origin     ori: high-copy-number ColE1/pMB1/pBR322/pUC origin of replication
   6827..6919    +  CDS            lacI (fragment): lac repressor; lacI; The lac repressor binds to the lac operator to inhibit transcription in E. coli. This inhibition can be relieved by adding lactose or isopropyl-β-D-thiogalactopyranoside (IPTG).
   6932..6953    +  protein_bind   CAP binding site: CAP binding activates transcription in the presence of cAMP. E. coli catabolite activator protein
   6968..6998    +  promoter       lac promoter: promoter for the E. coli lac operon
   7006..7022    +  protein_bind   lac operator: The lac repressor binds to the lac operator to inhibit transcription in E. coli. This inhibition can be relieved by adding lactose or isopropyl-β-D-thiogalactopyranoside (IPTG). lac repressor encoded by lacI
