[The description below was written by a language model from this plasmid's Addgene catalogue record and pLannotate feature annotations shown in this document.]
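Description:
AAV-hRedOpsin-CD47 is an adeno-associated virus transfer plasmid built on the AAV-MCS8 backbone and intended for expressing mouse CD47 (integrin associated protein) in photoreceptors. The expression cassette lies between two AAV2 inverted terminal repeats, the cis elements that allow the intervening DNA to be replicated and packaged into recombinant AAV particles when rep, cap and helper functions are supplied separately. According to the catalogue entry, transcription is driven by the human red opsin promoter. This promoter is not called out in the automated feature table, but a roughly two-kilobase unannotated stretch between the upstream ITR and the Cd47 coding sequence is where it would be expected to sit. The Cd47 open reading frame, about 975 bp and cloned between NotI and AgeI sites, is followed by a WPRE, which enhances transcript stability and expression, and by the bovine growth hormone polyadenylation signal. No epitope tag or fluorescent reporter is annotated.

Outside the ITRs, the plasmid carries a high-copy ColE1/pUC-type origin and a β-lactamase gene for ampicillin selection in E. coli, along with an f1 phage origin and leftover lac elements (lacZα and lacI fragments, lac promoter and operator, CAP site) from the parental cloning vector. The record lists a recombination-deficient strain for propagation, consistent with the tendency of ITRs to rearrange. The sequenced record is about 7.06 kb, close to the stated total size. CD47 is the ligand for SIRPα, and the associated publication indicates the vector was used to augment CD47/SIRPα signaling and test cone protection in genetic models of retinal degeneration.
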