Addgene plasmid #168479: AAV-hRedOpsin-CD47
Purpose: AAV plasmid expressing CD47 in photoreceptors
Depositing lab: Connie Cepko. Depositing organization: Harvard Medical School. Publication: Augmentation of CD47/SIRPalpha signaling protects cones in genetic models of retinal degeneration. Wang SK, Xue Y, Cepko CL. JCI Insight. 2021 Aug 23;6(16). pii: e150796. doi: 10.1172/jci.insight.150796. PubMed 34197341.
Backbone
  Vector backbone: AAV-MCS8
  Backbone manufacturer: Jeng-Shin Lee, Harvard University
  Backbone size w/o insert (bp): 6079
  Total vector size (bp): 7054
  Vector type: Mammalian Expression, AAV
Growth in bacteria
  Bacterial resistance: Ampicillin, 100 μg/mL
  Growth temperature: 37°C
  Growth strain: NEB Stable
  Copy number: Unknown
Gene/Insert
  Gene/Insert name: CD47 (alt name: integrin associated protein)
  Species: M. musculus (mouse)
  Insert size (bp): 975
  GenBank ID: NM_010581.3
  Entrez Gene: Cd47 (a.k.a. 9130415E20Rik, B430305P08Rik, IAP, Itgp)
  Promoter: human red opsin
  Cloning method: Restriction Enzyme; 5′ cloning site NotI (not destroyed); 3′ cloning site AgeI (not destroyed)
  Sequencing primers: 5′ gtgtagggtttgggagcttt; 3′ tccgctggattgagggccgaa
Terms and licenses: Academic/Nonprofit Terms; Industry Terms: Not Available to Industry
How to cite: AAV-hRedOpsin-CD47 was a gift from Connie Cepko (Addgene plasmid # 168479)
